Addgene plasmid #110839: pLenti-BE3RA-P2A-Puro
Purpose: Lentiviral vector for constitutive expression of BE3RA in mammalian cells (codon optimized)
Depositing lab: Lukas Dow. Depositing organization: Cornell University. Publication: Optimized base editors enable efficient editing in cells, organoids and mice. Zafra MP, Schatoff EM, Katti A, Foronda M, Breinig M, Schweitzer AY, Simon A, Han T, Goswami S, Montgomery E, Thibado J, Kastenhuber ER, Sanchez-Rivera FJ, Shi J, Vakoc CR, Lowe SW, Tschaharganeh DF, Dow LE. Nat Biotechnol. 2018 Jul 3. pii: nbt.4194. doi: 10.1038/nbt.4194. PubMed 29969439.
Backbone
  Vector backbone: Adapted from lentiCRISPRv1
  Backbone size w/o insert (bp): 6296
  Vector type: Lentiviral
  Selectable markers: Puromycin
Growth in bacteria
  Bacterial resistance: Ampicillin, 100 μg/mL
  Growth temperature: 30°C
  Growth strain: NEB Stable
  Copy number: Low Copy
Gene/Insert
  Gene/Insert name: BE3RA (alt name: RA)
  Species: Synthetic
  Insert size (bp): 5130
  Mutation: D10A
  Promoter: EF1s
  Cloning method: Gibson Cloning
  Sequencing primers: 5′ TAAGTGCAGTAGTCGCCGTG; 3′ TTAAGAATACCAGTCAATCTTTC
Terms and licenses: Academic/Nonprofit Terms; Industry Terms: Not Available to Industry
How to cite: pLenti-BE3RA-P2A-Puro was a gift from Lukas Dow (Addgene plasmid # 110839 ; http://n2t.net/addgene:110839 ; RRID:Addgene_110839)
