[The description below was written by a language model from this plasmid's Addgene catalogue record and pLannotate feature annotations shown in this document.]
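Description:
pLenti-BE3RA-P2A-Puro is a lentiviral transfer vector, adapted from the lentiCRISPRv1 backbone, for constitutive expression of a codon-optimized cytosine base editor (BE3RA) in mammalian cells. The viral portion follows a self-inactivating HIV-1 layout. An RSV promoter drives a truncated 5' LTR, followed by the Ψ packaging signal with a gag fragment, the Rev response element and the cPPT/CTS. A WPRE and a ΔU3 3' LTR close the proviral cassette, and an SV40 poly(A) signal and SV40 origin lie just downstream of the 3' LTR. In bacteria the plasmid carries a ColE1/pUC-type origin and an ampicillin resistance gene, along with an f1 origin and lac/T7/T3 remnants from the cloning backbone. Although the origin is annotated as a high-copy type, the catalogue lists the plasmid as low copy and specifies a recombination-deficient strain, as is typical for LTR-containing vectors.

The payload is a single open reading frame driven by the short EF-1α core promoter (EF1s). It encodes rat APOBEC1 cytidine deaminase joined by a short linker to Streptococcus pyogenes Cas9 carrying the D10A nickase mutation. The automated annotation labels this linker as an ABE fragment, probably only because of shared linker sequence. Cas9 is followed by the uracil glycosylase inhibitor UGI from phage PBS2, which blocks excision of the deaminated base and so favours C-to-T conversion. According to the construct name, a P2A self-cleaving peptide links the editor to puromycin N-acetyltransferase, although the P2A itself is not annotated in the feature table. This arrangement means that puromycin selection enriches for transduced cells expressing the editor. No guide RNA cassette appears in the feature table, so guides would have to be supplied separately. The vector is used to generate cell populations that stably express the base editor for targeted point-mutation editing.
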