Features (pLannotate 1.2.2; 29 found; start..end, strand, type, name):
     19..245     +  promoter       RSV promoter: Rous sarcoma virus enhancer/promoter
    246..426     +  LTR            5' LTR (truncated): truncated 5' long terminal repeat (LTR) from HIV-1
    473..598     +  misc_feature   HIV-1 Ψ: packaging signal of human immunodeficiency virus type 1
    582..945     +  CDS            HIV-1 gag (fragment): gag protein from human immunodeficiency virus 1; gag
   1091..1324    +  misc_feature   RRE: The Rev response element (RRE) of HIV-1 allows for Rev-dependent mRNA export from the nucleus to the cytoplasm.
   1701..1727    +  CDS            Rev (fragment): human immunodeficiency virus 1 (HIV-1) Rev protein; rev; enhances nuclear export of unspliced and incompletely spliced viral mRNAs
   1737..1854    +  misc_feature   cPPT/CTS: central polypurine tract and central termination sequence of HIV-1
   1923..2134    +  promoter       EF-1α core promoter: core promoter for human elongation factor EF-1α
   2160..2846    +  CDS            Apobec1: ABEC1_RAT - Experimental evidence at protein level: Swiss-Prot protein existence level 1. Catalytic component of the apolipoprotein B mRNA editing enzyme complex which is responsible for the postranscriptional editing of a CAA codon for Gln to a UAA codon for stop in the APOB mRNA. May also play a role in the epigenetic regulation of gene expression by participating in DNA demethylation. From Rattus norvegicus (Rat).
   2847..2894    +  CDS            ABE(7.10) (fragment): adenine base editor comprising wild-type E. coli TadA fused to the evolved TadA*(7.10) mutant (Gaudelli et al., 2017)
   2895..6994    +  CDS            Cas9 (fragment): Cas9 (Csn1) endonuclease from the Streptococcus pyogenes Type II CRISPR/Cas system generates RNA-guided double strand breaks in DNA
   7008..7256    +  CDS            UGI: UNGI_BPPB2 - Experimental evidence at protein level: Swiss-Prot protein existence level 1. This protein binds specifically and reversibly to the host uracil-DNA glycosylase, preventing removal of uracil residues from PBS2 DNA by the host uracil-excision repair system. From Bacillus phage PBS2 (Bacteriophage PBS2).
   7362..7961    +  CDS            PuroR (fragment): puromycin N-acetyltransferase; pac from Streptomyces; confers resistance to puromycin
   7977..8565    +  misc_feature   WPRE: woodchuck hepatitis virus posttranscriptional regulatory element
   8616..8635    +  misc_feature   cPPT/CTS (fragment): central polypurine tract and central termination sequence of HIV-1
   8637..8870    +  LTR            3' LTR (ΔU3): self-inactivating 3' long terminal repeat (LTR) from HIV-1
   8948..9069    +  polyA_signal   SV40 poly(A) signal: SV40 polyadenylation signal
   9109..9244    +  rep_origin     SV40 ori: SV40 origin of replication
   9265..9283    -  promoter       T7 promoter: promoter for bacteriophage T7 RNA polymerase
   9291..9446    +  CDS            lacZα (fragment): LacZα fragment of β-galactosidase; lacZ fragment
   9451..9879    +  rep_origin     f1 ori (sequence partly withheld): f1 bacteriophage origin of replication; arrow indicates direction of (+) strand synthesis
   9932..10036   +  promoter       AmpR promoter: bla
  10037..10897   +  CDS            AmpR: β-lactamase; bla; confers resistance to ampicillin, carbenicillin, and related antibiotics
  11068..11656   +  rep_origin     ori: high-copy-number ColE1/pMB1/pBR322/pUC origin of replication
  11839..11931   +  CDS            lacI (fragment): lac repressor; lacI; The lac repressor binds to the lac operator to inhibit transcription in E. coli. This inhibition can be relieved by adding lactose or isopropyl-β-D-thiogalactopyranoside (IPTG).
  11944..11965   +  protein_bind   CAP binding site: CAP binding activates transcription in the presence of cAMP. E. coli catabolite activator protein
  11980..12010   +  promoter       lac promoter: promoter for the E. coli lac operon
  12014..12036   +  protein_bind   lac operator (fragment): The lac repressor binds to the lac operator to inhibit transcription in E. coli. This inhibition can be relieved by adding lactose or isopropyl-β-D-thiogalactopyranoside (IPTG). lac repressor encoded by lacI
  12079..12097   +  promoter       T3 promoter: promoter for bacteriophage T3 RNA polymerase
>Addgene plasmid #110839 | pLenti-BE3RA-P2A-Puro | addgene full sequence | sequence record 211402 | Addgene NGS Result
CTGGAGCTGCAAGCTTAATGTAGTCTTATGCAATACTCTTGTAGTCTTGCAACATGGTAACGATGAGTTA
GCAACATGCCTTACAAGGAGAGAAAAAGCACCGTGCATGCCGATTGGTGGAAGTAAGGTGGTACGATCGT
GCCTTATTAGGAAGGCAACAGACGGGTCTGACATGGATTGGACGAACCACTGAATTGCCGCATTGCAGAG
ATATTGTATTTAAGTGCCTAGCTCGATACATAAACGGGTCTCTCTGGTTAGACCAGATCTGAGCCTGGGA
GCTCTCTGGCTAACTAGGGAACCCACTGCTTAAGCCTCAATAAAGCTTGCCTTGAGTGCTTCAAGTAGTG
TGTGCCCGTCTGTTGTGTGACTCTGGTAACTAGAGATCCCTCAGACCCTTTTAGTCAGTGTGGAAAATCT
CTAGCAGTGGCGCCCGAACAGGGACTTGAAAGCGAAAGGGAAACCAGAGGAGCTCTCTCGACGCAGGACT
CGGCTTGCTGAAGCGCGCACGGCAAGAGGCGAGGGGCGGCGACTGGTGAGTACGCCAAAAATTTTGACTA
GCGGAGGCTAGAAGGAGAGAGATGGGTGCGAGAGCGTCAGTATTAAGCGGGGGAGAATTAGATCGCGATG
GGAAAAAATTCGGTTAAGGCCAGGGGGAAAGAAAAAATATAAATTAAAACATATAGTATGGGCAAGCAGG
GAGCTAGAACGATTCGCAGTTAATCCTGGCCTGTTAGAAACATCAGAAGGCTGTAGACAAATACTGGGAC
AGCTACAACCATCCCTTCAGACAGGATCAGAAGAACTTAGATCATTATATAATACAGTAGCAACCCTCTA
TTGTGTGCATCAAAGGATAGAGATAAAAGACACCAAGGAAGCTTTAGACAAGATAGAGGAAGAGCAAAAC
AAAAGTAAGACCACCGCACAGCAAGCGGCCGCTGATCTTCAGACCTGGAGGAGGAGATATGAGGGACAAT
TGGAGAAGTGAATTATATAAATATAAAGTAGTAAAAATTGAACCATTAGGAGTAGCACCCACCAAGGCAA
AGAGAAGAGTGGTGCAGAGAGAAAAAAGAGCAGTGGGAATAGGAGCTTTGTTCCTTGGGTTCTTGGGAGC
AGCAGGAAGCACTATGGGCGCAGCGTCAATGACGCTGACGGTACAGGCCAGACAATTATTGTCTGGTATA
GTGCAGCAGCAGAACAATTTGCTGAGGGCTATTGAGGCGCAACAGCATCTGTTGCAACTCACAGTCTGGG
GCATCAAGCAGCTCCAGGCAAGAATCCTGGCTGTGGAAAGATACCTAAAGGATCAACAGCTCCTGGGGAT
TTGGGGTTGCTCTGGAAAACTCATTTGCACCACTGCTGTGCCTTGGAATGCTAGTTGGAGTAATAAATCT
CTGGAACAGATTTGGAATCACACGACCTGGATGGAGTGGGACAGAGAAATTAACAATTACACAAGCTTAA
TACACTCCTTAATTGAAGAATCGCAAAACCAGCAAGAAAAGAATGAACAAGAATTATTGGAATTAGATAA
ATGGGCAAGTTTGTGGAATTGGTTTAACATAACAAATTGGCTGTGGTATATAAAATTATTCATAATGATA
GTAGGAGGCTTGGTAGGTTTAAGAATAGTTTTTGCTGTACTTTCTATAGTGAATAGAGTTAGGCAGGGAT
ATTCACCATTATCGTTTCAGACCCACCTCCCAACCCCGAGGGGACCCAGACCACAATTTTAAAAGAAAAG
GGGGGATTGGGGGGTACAGTGCAGGGGAAAGAATAGTAGACATAATAGCAACAGACATACAAACTAAAGA
ATTACAAAAACAAATTACAAAAATTCAAAATTTTCGGGTTTATTACAGGGACAGCAGAGATCCACTTTGG
CGCCGGCTCGAGTGGCTCCGGTGCCCGTCAGTGGGCAGAGCGCACATCGCCCACAGTCCCCGAGAAGTTG
GGGGGAGGGGTCGGCAATTGAACCGGTGCCTAGAGAAGGTGGCGCGGGGTAAACTGGGAAAGTGATGTCG
TGTACTGGCTCCGCCTTTTTCCCGAGGGTGGGGGAGAACCGTATATAAGTGCAGTAGTCGCCGTGAACGT
TCTTTTTCGCAACGGGTTTGCCGCCAGAACACAGGTGTCGTGACGCGGGATCCGCCACCATGAGCTCAGA
GACTGGCCCAGTGGCTGTGGACCCCACATTGAGACGGCGGATCGAGCCCCATGAGTTTGAGGTATTCTTC
GATCCGAGAGAGCTCCGCAAGGAGACCTGCCTGCTTTACGAAATTAATTGGGGGGGCCGGCACTCCATTT
GGCGACATACATCACAGAACACTAACAAGCACGTCGAAGTCAACTTCATCGAGAAGTTCACGACAGAAAG
ATATTTCTGTCCGAACACAAGGTGCAGCATTACCTGGTTTCTCAGCTGGAGCCCATGCGGCGAATGTAGT
AGGGCCATCACTGAATTCCTGTCAAGGTATCCCCACGTCACTCTGTTTATTTACATCGCAAGGCTGTACC
ACCACGCTGACCCCCGCAATCGACAAGGCCTGCGGGATTTGATCTCTTCAGGTGTGACTATCCAAATTAT
GACTGAGCAGGAGTCAGGATACTGCTGGAGAAACTTTGTGAATTATAGCCCGAGTAATGAAGCCCACTGG
CCTAGGTATCCCCATCTGTGGGTACGACTGTACGTTCTTGAACTGTACTGCATCATACTGGGCCTGCCTC
CTTGTCTCAACATTCTGAGAAGGAAGCAGCCACAGCTGACATTCTTTACCATCGCTCTTCAGTCTTGTCA
TTACCAGCGACTGCCCCCACACATTCTCTGGGCCACCGGGTTGAAAAGCGGCAGCGAGACTCCCGGGACC
TCAGAGTCCGCCACACCCGAAAGTGACAAGAAGTACAGCATCGGCCTGGCCATCGGCACCAACTCTGTGG
GCTGGGCCGTGATCACCGACGAGTACAAGGTGCCCAGCAAGAAATTCAAGGTGCTGGGCAACACCGACCG
GCACAGCATCAAGAAGAACCTGATCGGAGCCCTGCTGTTCGACAGCGGCGAAACAGCCGAGGCCACCCGG
CTGAAGAGAACCGCCAGAAGAAGATACACCAGACGGAAGAACCGGATCTGCTATCTGCAAGAGATCTTCA
GCAACGAGATGGCCAAGGTGGACGACAGCTTCTTCCACAGACTGGAAGAGTCCTTCCTGGTGGAAGAGGA
TAAGAAGCACGAGCGGCACCCCATCTTCGGCAACATCGTGGACGAGGTGGCCTACCACGAGAAGTACCCC
ACCATCTACCACCTGAGAAAGAAACTGGTGGACAGCACCGACAAGGCCGACCTGCGGCTGATCTATCTGG
CCCTGGCCCACATGATCAAGTTCCGGGGCCACTTCCTGATCGAGGGCGACCTGAACCCCGACAACAGCGA
CGTGGACAAGCTGTTCATCCAGCTGGTGCAGACCTACAACCAGCTGTTCGAGGAAAACCCCATCAACGCC
AGCGGCGTGGACGCCAAGGCCATCCTGTCTGCCAGACTGAGCAAGAGCAGACGGCTGGAAAATCTGATCG
CCCAGCTGCCCGGCGAGAAGAAGAATGGCCTGTTCGGCAACCTGATTGCCCTGAGCCTGGGCCTGACCCC
CAACTTCAAGAGCAACTTCGACCTGGCCGAGGATGCCAAACTGCAGCTGAGCAAGGACACCTACGACGAC
GACCTGGACAACCTGCTGGCCCAGATCGGCGACCAGTACGCCGACCTGTTTCTGGCCGCCAAGAACCTGT
CCGACGCCATCCTGCTGAGCGACATCCTGAGAGTGAACACCGAGATCACCAAGGCCCCCCTGAGCGCCTC
TATGATCAAGAGATACGACGAGCACCACCAGGACCTGACCCTGCTGAAAGCTCTCGTGCGGCAGCAGCTG
CCTGAGAAGTACAAAGAGATTTTCTTCGACCAGAGCAAGAACGGCTACGCCGGCTACATTGACGGCGGAG
CCAGCCAGGAAGAGTTCTACAAGTTCATCAAGCCCATCCTGGAAAAGATGGACGGCACCGAGGAACTGCT
CGTGAAGCTGAACAGAGAGGACCTGCTGCGGAAGCAGCGGACCTTCGACAACGGCAGCATCCCCCACCAG
ATCCACCTGGGAGAGCTGCACGCCATTCTGCGGCGGCAGGAAGATTTTTACCCATTCCTGAAGGACAACC
GGGAAAAGATCGAGAAGATCCTGACCTTCCGCATCCCCTACTACGTGGGCCCTCTGGCCAGGGGAAACAG
CAGATTCGCCTGGATGACCAGAAAGAGCGAGGAAACCATCACCCCCTGGAACTTCGAGGAAGTGGTGGAC
AAGGGCGCTTCCGCCCAGAGCTTCATCGAGCGGATGACCAACTTCGATAAGAACCTGCCCAACGAGAAGG
TGCTGCCCAAGCACAGCCTGCTGTACGAGTACTTCACCGTGTATAACGAGCTGACCAAAGTGAAATACGT
GACCGAGGGAATGAGAAAGCCCGCCTTCCTGAGCGGCGAGCAGAAAAAGGCCATCGTGGACCTGCTGTTC
AAGACCAACCGGAAAGTGACCGTGAAGCAGCTGAAAGAGGACTACTTCAAGAAAATCGAGTGCTTCGACT
CCGTGGAAATCTCCGGCGTGGAAGATCGGTTCAACGCCTCCCTGGGCACATACCACGATCTGCTGAAAAT
TATCAAGGACAAGGACTTCCTGGACAATGAGGAAAACGAGGACATTCTGGAAGATATCGTGCTGACCCTG
ACACTGTTTGAGGACAGAGAGATGATCGAGGAACGGCTGAAAACCTATGCCCACCTGTTCGACGACAAAG
TGATGAAGCAGCTGAAGCGGCGGAGATACACCGGCTGGGGCAGGCTGAGCCGGAAGCTGATCAACGGCAT
CCGGGACAAGCAGTCCGGCAAGACAATCCTGGATTTCCTGAAGTCCGACGGCTTCGCCAACAGAAACTTC
ATGCAGCTGATCCACGACGACAGCCTGACCTTTAAAGAGGACATCCAGAAAGCCCAGGTGTCCGGCCAGG
GCGATAGCCTGCACGAGCACATTGCCAATCTGGCCGGCAGCCCCGCCATTAAGAAGGGCATCCTGCAGAC
AGTGAAGGTGGTGGACGAGCTCGTGAAAGTGATGGGCCGGCACAAGCCCGAGAACATCGTGATCGAAATG
GCCAGAGAGAACCAGACCACCCAGAAGGGACAGAAGAACAGCCGCGAGAGAATGAAGCGGATCGAAGAGG
GCATCAAAGAGCTGGGCAGCCAGATCCTGAAAGAACACCCAGTGGAAAACACCCAGCTGCAGAACGAGAA
GCTGTACCTGTACTACCTGCAGAATGGGCGGGATATGTACGTGGACCAGGAACTGGACATCAACCGGCTG
TCCGACTACGATGTGGACCATATCGTGCCTCAGAGCTTTCTGAAGGACGACTCCATCGACAACAAGGTGC
TGACCAGAAGCGACAAGAACCGGGGCAAGAGCGACAACGTGCCCTCCGAAGAGGTCGTGAAGAAGATGAA
GAACTACTGGCGGCAGCTGCTGAACGCCAAGCTGATTACCCAGAGAAAGTTCGACAATCTGACCAAGGCC
GAGAGAGGCGGCCTGAGCGAACTGGATAAGGCCGGCTTCATCAAGAGACAGCTGGTGGAAACCCGGCAGA
TCACAAAGCACGTGGCACAGATCCTGGACTCCCGGATGAACACTAAGTACGACGAGAATGACAAGCTGAT
CCGGGAAGTGAAAGTGATCACCCTGAAGTCCAAGCTGGTGTCCGATTTCCGGAAGGATTTCCAGTTTTAC
AAAGTGCGCGAGATCAACAACTACCACCACGCCCACGACGCCTACCTGAACGCCGTCGTGGGAACCGCCC
TGATCAAAAAGTACCCTAAGCTGGAAAGCGAGTTCGTGTACGGCGACTACAAGGTGTACGACGTGCGGAA
GATGATCGCCAAGAGCGAGCAGGAAATCGGCAAGGCTACCGCCAAGTACTTCTTCTACAGCAACATCATG
AACTTTTTCAAGACCGAGATTACCCTGGCCAACGGCGAGATCCGGAAGCGGCCTCTGATCGAGACAAACG
GCGAAACCGGGGAGATCGTGTGGGATAAGGGCCGGGATTTTGCCACCGTGCGGAAAGTGCTGAGCATGCC
CCAAGTGAATATCGTGAAAAAGACCGAGGTGCAGACAGGCGGCTTCAGCAAAGAGTCTATCCTGCCCAAG
AGGAACAGCGATAAGCTGATCGCCAGAAAGAAGGACTGGGACCCTAAGAAGTACGGCGGCTTCGACAGCC
CCACCGTGGCCTATTCTGTGCTGGTGGTGGCCAAAGTGGAAAAGGGCAAGTCCAAGAAACTGAAGAGTGT
GAAAGAGCTGCTGGGGATCACCATCATGGAAAGAAGCAGCTTCGAGAAGAATCCCATCGACTTTCTGGAA
GCCAAGGGCTACAAAGAAGTGAAAAAGGACCTGATCATCAAGCTGCCTAAGTACTCCCTGTTCGAGCTGG
AAAACGGCCGGAAGAGAATGCTGGCCTCTGCCGGCGAACTGCAGAAGGGAAACGAACTGGCCCTGCCCTC
CAAATATGTGAACTTCCTGTACCTGGCCAGCCACTATGAGAAGCTGAAGGGCTCCCCCGAGGATAATGAG
CAGAAACAGCTGTTTGTGGAACAGCACAAGCACTACCTGGACGAGATCATCGAGCAGATCAGCGAGTTCT
CCAAGAGAGTGATCCTGGCCGACGCTAATCTGGACAAAGTGCTGTCCGCCTACAACAAGCACCGGGATAA
GCCCATCAGAGAGCAGGCCGAGAATATCATCCACCTGTTTACCCTGACCAATCTGGGAGCCCCTGCCGCC
TTCAAGTACTTTGACACCACCATCGACCGGAAGAGGTACACCAGCACCAAAGAGGTGCTGGACGCCACCC
TGATCCACCAGAGCATCACCGGCCTGTACGAGACACGGATCGACCTGTCTCAGCTGGGAGGCGATTCAGG
CGGATCTACTAATCTGTCAGATATTATTGAAAAGGAGACCGGTAAGCAACTGGTTATCCAGGAATCCATC
CTCATGCTCCCAGAGGAGGTGGAAGAAGTCATTGGGAACAAGCCGGAAAGCGATATACTCGTGCACACCG
CCTACGACGAGAGCACCGACGAGAATGTCATGCTTCTGACTAGCGACGCCCCTGAATACAAGCCTTGGGC
TCTGGTCATACAGGATAGCAACGGTGAGAACAAGATTAAGATGCTCTCTGGTGGTTCTCCCAAGAAGAAG
AGGAAAGTCGCTAGCGGCAGCGGCGCCACCAACTTCAGCCTGCTGAAGCAGGCCGGCGACGTGGAGGAGA
ACCCCGGCCCCATGACCGAGTACAAGCCCACGGTGCGCCTCGCCACCCGCGACGACGTCCCCAGGGCCGT
ACGCACCCTCGCCGCCGCGTTCGCCGACTACCCCGCCACGCGCCACACCGTCGATCCGGACCGCCACATC
GAGCGGGTCACCGAGCTGCAAGAACTCTTCCTCACGCGCGTCGGGCTCGACATCGGCAAGGTGTGGGTCG
CGGACGACGGCGCCGCGGTGGCGGTCTGGACCACGCCGGAGAGCGTCGAAGCGGGGGCGGTGTTCGCCGA
GATCGGCCCGCGCATGGCCGAGTTGAGCGGTTCCCGGCTGGCCGCGCAGCAACAGATGGAAGGCCTCCTG
GCGCCGCACCGGCCCAAGGAGCCCGCGTGGTTCCTGGCCACCGTCGGAGTCTCGCCCGACCACCAGGGCA
AGGGTCTGGGCAGCGCCGTCGTGCTCCCCGGAGTGGAGGCGGCCGAGCGCGCCGGGGTGCCCGCCTTCCT
GGAGACCTCCGCGCCCCGCAACCTCCCCTTCTACGAGCGGCTCGGCTTCACCGTCACCGCCGACGTCGAG
GTGCCCGAAGGACCGCGCACCTGGTGCATGACCCGCAAGCCCGGTGCCTGAACGCGTTAAGTCGACAATC
AACCTCTGGATTACAAAATTTGTGAAAGATTGACTGGTATTCTTAACTATGTTGCTCCTTTTACGCTATG
TGGATACGCTGCTTTAATGCCTTTGTATCATGCTATTGCTTCCCGTATGGCTTTCATTTTCTCCTCCTTG
TATAAATCCTGGTTGCTGTCTCTTTATGAGGAGTTGTGGCCCGTTGTCAGGCAACGTGGCGTGGTGTGCA
CTGTGTTTGCTGACGCAACCCCCACTGGTTGGGGCATTGCCACCACCTGTCAGCTCCTTTCCGGGACTTT
CGCTTTCCCCCTCCCTATTGCCACGGCGGAACTCATCGCCGCCTGCCTTGCCCGCTGCTGGACAGGGGCT
CGGCTGTTGGGCACTGACAATTCCGTGGTGTTGTCGGGGAAATCATCGTCCTTTCCTTGGCTGCTCGCCT
GTGTTGCCACCTGGATTCTGCGCGGGACGTCCTTCTGCTACGTCCCTTCGGCCCTCAATCCAGCGGACCT
TCCTTCCCGCGGCCTGCTGCCGGCTCTGCGGCCTCTTCCGCGTCTTCGCCTTCGCCCTCAGACGAGTCGG
ATCTCCCTTTGGGCCGCCTCCCCGCGTCGACTTTAAGACCAATGACTTACAAGGCAGCTGTAGATCTTAG
CCACTTTTTAAAAGAAAAGGGGGGACTGGAAGGGCTAATTCACTCCCAACGAAGACAAGATCTGCTTTTT
GCTTGTACTGGGTCTCTCTGGTTAGACCAGATCTGAGCCTGGGAGCTCTCTGGCTAACTAGGGAACCCAC
TGCTTAAGCCTCAATAAAGCTTGCCTTGAGTGCTTCAAGTAGTGTGTGCCCGTCTGTTGTGTGACTCTGG
TAACTAGAGATCCCTCAGACCCTTTTAGTCAGTGTGGAAAATCTCTAGCAGTACGTATAGTAGTTCATGT
CATCTTATTATTCAGTATTTATAACTTGCAAAGAAATGAATATCAGAGAGTGAGAGGAACTTGTTTATTG
CAGCTTATAATGGTTACAAATAAAGCAATAGCATCACAAATTTCACAAATAAAGCATTTTTTTCACTGCA
TTCTAGTTGTGGTTTGTCCAAACTCATCAATGTATCTTATCATGTCTGGCTCTAGCTATCCCGCCCCTAA
CTCCGCCCATCCCGCCCCTAACTCCGCCCAGTTCCGCCCATTCTCCGCCCCATGGCTGACTAATTTTTTT
TATTTATGCAGAGGCCGAGGCCGCCTCGGCCTCTGAGCTATTCCAGAAGTAGTGAGGAGGCTTTTTTGGA
GGCCTAGGGACGTACCCAATTCGCCCTATAGTGAGTCGTATTACGCGCGCTCACTGGCCGTCGTTTTACA
ACGTCGTGACTGGGAAAACCCTGGCGTTACCCAACTTAATCGCCTTGCAGCACATCCCCCTTTCGCCAGC
TGGCGTAATAGCGAAGAGGCCCGCACCGATCGCCCTTCCCAACAGTTGCGCAGCCTGAATGGCGAATGGG
[124 nt withheld, positions 9451-9574]
C
[91 nt withheld, positions 9576-9666]
A
[49 nt withheld, positions 9668-9716]
CCTTTGACGTTGGAGTCCACGTTCTTT
[37 nt withheld, positions 9744-9780]
ACCCTATCTCGGTCTATTCTTTTGATTTATAAGGGATTTTGCCGATTTCGGCCTATTGGTTAAAAAATGA
GCTGATTTAACAAAAATTTAACGCGAATTTTAACAAAATATTAACGCTTACAATTTAGGTGGCACTTTTC
GGGGAAATGTGCGCGGAACCCCTATTTGTTTATTTTTCTAAATACATTCAAATATGTATCCGCTCATGAG
ACAATAACCCTGATAAATGCTTCAATAATATTGAAAAAGGAAGAGTATGAGTATTCAACATTTCCGTGTC
GCCCTTATTCCCTTTTTTGCGGCATTTTGCCTTCCTGTTTTTGCTCACCCAGAAACGCTGGTGAAAGTAA
AAGATGCTGAAGATCAGTTGGGTGCACGAGTGGGTTACATCGAACTGGATCTCAACAGCGGTAAGATCCT
TGAGAGTTTTCGCCCCGAAGAACGTTTTCCAATGATGAGCACTTTTAAAGTTCTGCTATGTGGCGCGGTA
TTATCCCGTATTGACGCCGGGCAAGAGCAACTCGGTCGCCGCATACACTATTCTCAGAATGACTTGGTTG
AGTACTCACCAGTCACAGAAAAGCATCTTACGGATGGCATGACAGTAAGAGAATTATGCAGTGCTGCCAT
AACCATGAGTGATAACACTGCGGCCAACTTACTTCTGACAACGATCGGAGGACCGAAGGAGCTAACCGCT
TTTTTGCACAACATGGGGGATCATGTAACTCGCCTTGATCGTTGGGAACCGGAGCTGAATGAAGCCATAC
CAAACGACGAGCGTGACACCACGATGCCTGTAGCAATGGCAACAACGTTGCGCAAACTATTAACTGGCGA
ACTACTTACTCTAGCTTCCCGGCAACAATTAATAGACTGGATGGAGGCGGATAAAGTTGCAGGACCACTT
CTGCGCTCGGCCCTTCCGGCTGGCTGGTTTATTGCTGATAAATCTGGAGCCGGTGAGCGTGGGTCTCGCG
GTATCATTGCAGCACTGGGGCCAGATGGTAAGCCCTCCCGTATCGTAGTTATCTACACGACGGGGAGTCA
GGCAACTATGGATGAACGAAATAGACAGATCGCTGAGATAGGTGCCTCACTGATTAAGCATTGGTAACTG
TCAGACCAAGTTTACTCATATATACTTTAGATTGATTTAAAACTTCATTTTTAATTTAAAAGGATCTAGG
TGAAGATCCTTTTTGATAATCTCATGACCAAAATCCCTTAACGTGAGTTTTCGTTCCACTGAGCGTCAGA
CCCCGTAGAAAAGATCAAAGGATCTTCTTGAGATCCTTTTTTTCTGCGCGTAATCTGCTGCTTGCAAACA
AAAAAACCACCGCTACCAGCGGTGGTTTGTTTGCCGGATCAAGAGCTACCAACTCTTTTTCCGAAGGTAA
CTGGCTTCAGCAGAGCGCAGATACCAAATACTGTTCTTCTAGTGTAGCCGTAGTTAGGCCACCACTTCAA
GAACTCTGTAGCACCGCCTACATACCTCGCTCTGCTAATCCTGTTACCAGTGGCTGCTGCCAGTGGCGAT
AAGTCGTGTCTTACCGGGTTGGACTCAAGACGATAGTTACCGGATAAGGCGCAGCGGTCGGGCTGAACGG
GGGGTTCGTGCACACAGCCCAGCTTGGAGCGAACGACCTACACCGAACTGAGATACCTACAGCGTGAGCT
ATGAGAAAGCGCCACGCTTCCCGAAGGGAGAAAGGCGGACAGGTATCCGGTAAGCGGCAGGGTCGGAACA
GGAGAGCGCACGAGGGAGCTTCCAGGGGGAAACGCCTGGTATCTTTATAGTCCTGTCGGGTTTCGCCACC
TCTGACTTGAGCGTCGATTTTTGTGATGCTCGTCAGGGGGGCGGAGCCTATGGAAAAACGCCAGCAACGC
GGCCTTTTTACGGTTCCTGGCCTTTTGCTGGCCTTTTGCTCACATGTTCTTTCCTGCGTTATCCCCTGAT
TCTGTGGATAACCGTATTACCGCCTTTGAGTGAGCTGATACCGCTCGCCGCAGCCGAACGACCGAGCGCA
GCGAGTCAGTGAGCGAGGAAGCGGAAGAGCGCCCAATACGCAAACCGCCTCTCCCCGCGCGTTGGCCGAT
TCATTAATGCAGCTGGCACGACAGGTTTCCCGACTGGAAAGCGGGCAGTGAGCGCAACGCAATTAATGTG
AGTTAGCTCACTCATTAGGCACCCCAGGCTTTACACTTTATGCTTCCGGCTCGTATGTTGTGTGGAATTG
TGAGCGGATAACAATTTCACACAGGAAACAGCTATGACCATGATTACGCCAAGCGCGCAATTAACCCTCA
CTAAAGGGAACAAAAG
